Addgene plasmid #50560: pIZ-Flag6His-Siwi
Purpose: Expresses FLAG, His tagged Siwi in silkworm cell line BmN4 or insect cells
Depositing lab: Yukihide Tomari. Depositing organization: The University of Tokyo. Publication: The Bombyx ovary-derived cell line endogenously expresses PIWI/PIWI-interacting RNA complexes. Kawaoka S, Hayashi N, Suzuki Y, Abe H, Sugano S, Tomari Y, Shimada T, Katsuma S. RNA. 2009 Jul;15(7):1258-64. doi: 10.1261/rna.1452209. Epub 2009 May 21. PubMed 19460866.
Backbone
  Vector backbone: pIZ/V5-His
  Backbone manufacturer: Invitrogen
  Backbone size w/o insert (bp): 2900
  Total vector size (bp): 5578
  Vector type: Insect Expression
  Selectable markers: Zeocin
Growth in bacteria
  Bacterial resistance: Bleocin (Zeocin), 50 μg/mL
  Growth temperature: 37°C
  Growth strain: NEB Stable
  Copy number: Unknown
Gene/Insert
  Gene/Insert name: Siwi (alt name: Aubergine)
  Entrez Gene: Aubergine (a.k.a. Piwi, SIWI, siwi1)
  Promoter: OpIE2
  Tag / fusion protein: FLAG (N terminal on insert); 6xHIS (N terminal on insert)
  Cloning method: Unknown
  Sequencing primers: 5′ EBV-rev; 3′ V5-Rev
Resource information
  A portion of this plasmid was derived from a plasmid made by: Gene origin is from Susumu Katsuma at The Univ. of Tokyo.
Terms and licenses: Academic/Nonprofit Terms; Industry Terms: Not Available to Industry
How to cite: pIZ-Flag6His-Siwi was a gift from Yukihide Tomari (Addgene plasmid # 50560 ; http://n2t.net/addgene:50560 ; RRID:Addgene_50560)
