[The description below was written by a language model from this plasmid's Addgene catalogue record and pLannotate feature annotations shown in this document.]
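Description:
pIZ-Flag6His-Siwi is an insect-cell expression plasmid built on the Invitrogen pIZ/V5-His backbone, designed to produce an epitope-tagged form of the Bombyx mori PIWI-family protein Siwi (also listed as Aubergine) in the silkworm ovary-derived BmN4 line or other insect cells. The Siwi coding sequence is driven by the OpIE2 promoter, a strong constitutive immediate-early promoter from the Orgyia pseudotsugata nucleopolyhedrovirus that works by plain transfection without baculovirus infection, and the transcript is terminated by the OpIE2 polyadenylation signal. Immediately upstream of Siwi, the feature table shows two short tag fragments that correspond to the recorded N-terminal FLAG and 6xHis tags, allowing immunodetection, immunoprecipitation or metal-affinity purification. The backbone's V5 tag is still annotated, but it lies several hundred bases downstream of the annotated end of the Siwi reading frame, so the record gives no indication that it is part of the expressed protein. A short URA3 promoter fragment called in that intervening region is probably a chance match.

The plasmid replicates in E. coli from a high-copy ColE1/pUC-type origin. A single Sh ble (BleoR) gene provides Zeocin selection in both hosts: it sits behind tandem OpIE2 and EM7 promoters, the former for insect cells and the latter for bacteria, and is followed by an SV40 poly(A) signal. This allows stable insect lines to be selected as well as transient expression.

Siwi is an endoribonuclease acting in the piRNA pathway to repress transposons in the germline, and the construct suits studies of PIWI/piRNA complexes. The sequenced record is 6,384 nt, larger than the 5,578 bp listed in the catalogue; this discrepancy is unexplained.
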