Features (pLannotate 1.2.2; 12 found; start..end, strand, type, name):
      1..548     +  promoter       OpIE-2 promoter: immediate-early gene 2 from the Orgyia pseudotsugata multicapsid nucleopolyhedrovirus; strong constitutive baculovirus promoter for insect cell expression
    584..607     +  CDS            3xFLAG (fragment): three tandem FLAG® epitope tags
    607..625     +  CDS            capTEV™ (fragment): composite tag for in vivo biotinylation, TEV protease cleavage, and 6xHis tagging
    626..3322    +  CDS            Siwi: SIWI_BOMMO - Experimental evidence at protein level: Swiss-Prot protein existence level 1. Endoribonuclease that plays a central role during spermatogenesis by repressing transposable elements and preventing their mobilization, which is essential for the germline integrity (PubMed:19460866, PubMed:27693359). Plays an essential role in meiotic differentiation of spermatocytes, germ cell differentiation and in self-renewal of spermatogonial stem cells (PubMed:19460866, PubMed:25558067, PubMed:27693359). Its presence in oocytes suggests that it may participate in similar functions during oogenesi
   3996..4019    -  promoter       URA3 promoter (fragment): S. cerevisiae URA3
   4160..4201    +  CDS            V5 tag: epitope tag from simian virus 5
   4246..4375    +  polyA_signal   OpIE-2 poly(A) signal: immediate-early gene 2 from the Orgyia pseudotsugata multicapsid nucleopolyhedrovirus; baculovirus polyadenylation signal
   4503..5091    -  rep_origin     ori: high-copy-number ColE1/pMB1/pBR322/pUC origin of replication
   5163..5710    +  promoter       OpIE-2 promoter: immediate-early gene 2 from the Orgyia pseudotsugata multicapsid nucleopolyhedrovirus; strong constitutive baculovirus promoter for insect cell expression
   5746..5793    +  promoter       EM7 promoter: synthetic bacterial promoter&nbsp
   5813..6187    +  CDS            BleoR: antibiotic-binding protein; Sh ble from Streptoalloteichus hindustanus; confers resistance to bleomycin, phleomycin, and Zeocin™
   6251..1       +  polyA_signal   SV40 poly(A) signal (across the origin): SV40 polyadenylation signal
>Addgene plasmid #50560 | pIZ-Flag6His-Siwi | addgene full sequence | sequence record 496741 | Addgene NGS Result
CATGATGATAAACAATGTATGGTGCTAATGTTGCTTCAACAACAATTCTGTTGAACTGTGTTTTCATGTT
TGCCAACAAGCACCTTTATACTCGGTGGCCTCCCCACCACCAACTTTTTTGCACTGCAAAAAAACACGCT
TTTGCACGCGGGCCCATACATAGTACAAACTCTACGTTTCGTAGACTATTTTACATAAATAGTCTACACC
GTTGTATACGCTCCAAATACACTACCACACATTGAACCTTTTTGCAGTGCAAAAAAGTACGTGTCGGCAG
TCACGTAGGCCGGCCTTATCGGGTCGCGTCCTGTCACGTACGAATCACATTATCGGACCGGACGAGTGTT
GTCTTATCGTGACAGGACGCCAGCTTCCTGTGTTGCTAACCGCAGCCGGACGCAACTCCTTATCGGAACA
GGACGCGCCTCCATATCAGCCGCGCGTTATCTCATGCGCGTGACCGGACACGAGGCGCCCGTCCCGCTTA
TCGCGCCTATAAATACAGCCCGCAACGATCTGGTAAACACAGTTGAACAGCATCTGTTCGAATTTAAAGC
TTGGTACCGAGCTCGGATCCATGGATTACAAGGATGACGACGATAAGCATCATCATCATCATCATATGTC
AGAACCGAGAGGTAGAGGACGAGCTCGAGGACGCGCTGGTCGTGGTGGTGATGGAGGCGGACCAGCACCA
CGACGTCCAGGGGAACAAGCAGGCCCATCACAACAATCTATGCCACCTGGTCCTAGACCTCAACCTCCAT
CTGGCTGGGGACCACAATCCAGTGTTCCTCCAGTAAGAGCTGGTGTCCCGACACCAACAGCACAAGCGGG
TCGCGCCTCACACCGTGTTACTCCCACTACACATGAACATCCAGGAGATATCGATGTGCAACAACGCATG
CAAAAATTAGAACTGGGACCCCATTCATCTGGAGGTGGTGATGCATCATCCGTAGTTGGCCGTGGCTCTC
GACGAGGGGGTGGAAGAGTCCTTCCTGAAACTATTTCCATCTTGCGCACACGTCCAGAAGCTGTAACATC
TAAGAAAGGTACTTCGGGTACTCCCCTGGATCTGCTTGCCAACTATTTTACTGTTGAAACAACTCCCAAA
TGGGGCCTGTATCAATATCACGTCGATATTTCTCCAGAAGAAGACAGCACTGGAGTCCGAAAGGCACTGA
TGCGTGTTCACAGTAAAACACTCGGAGGATATCTCTTTGATGGCACTGTGTTGTACACTGTAAATCGTCT
GCATCCTGATCCCATGGAGCTATACTCTGATCGTAAAACAGATAACGAACGTATGCGAATCTTAATTAAG
CTGACCTGCGAAGTTAGCCCTGGAGACTATCACTATATACAAATCTTTAACATCATTATAAGGAAATGCT
TTAATTTATTGAAGCTACAGCTTATGGGACGGGATTATTTTGACCCTGAAGCAAAGATTGATATACCAGA
ATTCAAGCTTCAAATTTGGCCAGGATATAAAACGACAATCAATCAATATGAAGATCGTTTGTTGTTGGTC
ACTGAAATCGCCCATAAGGTGCTTCGCATGGACACTGTTCTTCAAATGTTGAGTGAATATGCCGCAACAA
AAGGCAATAATTACAAAAAAATATTTTTAGAAGATGTTGTTGGAAAAATTGTAATGACTGACTACAATAA
AAGAACTTACAGAGTTGACGATGTAGCTTGGAACGTGTCGCCGAAGTCCACATTTAAAATGCGTGACGAA
AACATTACCTATATTGAATACTATTATAAGAAATACAATCTACGCATTCAAGATCCGGGTCAACCGCTTC
TGATCTCGCGGTCGAAGCCGCGTGAGATTCGTGCGGGTCTGCCTGAGTTGATATATCTGGTCCCAGAACT
GTGCCGTCAGACCGGCCTCTCCGACGAGATGCGAGCTAATTTCAAGCTGATGCGCTCATTGGACGTCCAT
ACAAAGATTGGGCCCGACAAGCGCATTGAAAAGCTTAATAATTTCAACAGGAGGTTCACAAGCACACCTG
AAGTTGTTGAAGAACTGGCCACATGGTCGTTGAAACTATCTAAGGAACTGGTAAAAATAAAGGGTCGCCA
ACTTCCACCTGAAAATATAATACAAGCAAATAATGTCAAATACCCTGCAGGAGACACCACTGAGGGCTGG
ACGCGAGATATGAGATCGAAGCATCTCCTGGCTATTGCCCAACTAAACTCTTGGGTAGTGATCACCCCAG
AAAGACAACGCCGTGACACAGAGTCATTCATTGATCTCATAATAAAAACTGGCGGAGGTGTTGGTTTTCG
AATGAGAAGCCCTGACTTAGTTGTGATTCGTCATGACGGTCCGATAGAATACGCTAATATGTGTGAAGAA
GTGATTGCAAGGAAAAATCCTGCCCTGATACTGTGCGTTCTGGCTAGGAATTATGCTGATAGGTATGAAG
CCATAAAAAAGAAATGCACTGTAGACCGAGCCGTGCCGACGCAGGTAGTCTGCGCTCGTAACATGAGTAG
CAAGTCGGCTATGTCAATTGCTACAAAAGTTGCTATTCAAATAAATTGTAAGCTTGGGGGTTCTCCGTGG
ACAGTAGATATTCCACTGCCGTCACTGATGGTGGTCGGGTACGACGTGTGCCACGACACTCGTTCGAAAG
AAAAGAGCTTCGGGGCCTTCGTAGCCACCCTCGACAAACAGATGACTCAGTACTATTCAATCGTCAATGC
GCACACTTCCGGAGAAGAACTCAGCTCTCACATGGGTTTCAATATCGCTTCCGCCGTCAAAAAATTCCGC
GAGAAAAACGGGACCTACCCAGCCCGAATCTTCATTTACCGCGACGGTGTCGGTGATGGTCAAATCCCAT
ACGTGCACAGCCATGAAGTTGCTGAGATAAAAAAGAAATTGGCAGAAATTTATGCAGGAGTCGAAATAAA
GTTGGCATTCATTATTGTGTCGAAACGTATTAACACCCGAATCTTCGTTCAACGTGGTCGCAGCGGAGAA
AATCCACGCCCTGGCACAGTGATTGACGACGTCGTCACCTTGCCTGAACGGTATGATTTCTATCTGGTTT
CACAAAATGTACGTGAAGGTACCATTGCTCCTACCTCATACAATGTGATTGAAGATACAACAGGACTCAA
TCCTGATCGTATCCAACGTTTGACCTACAAACTGACACACTTGTATTTCAACTGCTCTTCCCAAGTTCGC
GTGCCATCGGTCTGCCAATATGCCCACAAACTTGCATTCCTTGCAGCTAACAGTCTGCACAACCAACCGC
ATTATTCATTGAATGAAACTTTATATTTCCTCTAAGTATTTTTAAAGACAACCTATTTTTTTCTAGATTA
AGTAAGTGTACCCACCGAGAAACTATTTTCGATGTGCATAACCATACAAATCATAGAATTCTATTAGAAA
TAGTTCGCAATCATAACGTGAGCTTAATATTGCTCAAAGTAATTCATTTCATAGTTTTTTAAAAGATATA
TTAAATAAGACTCATTCTCTTGGACGTTTTTGATGTATGATTAGTGTGGCATAGCAAGAAGCAGCTAATG
CGCGTAGTAGTAGTACATGTGACCTAGACTCGTTTTTACGATAATTAAAATGTAATGAGTGTTCTAGTTG
TTTACTACATAAGATTCATTTTATATTTGATTGACAATTGTCAAATTTTTCTTTTTATTTTGGCTACAAT
GATGTTGAGTGGAAATGCAAACGAATAATTATTAAATTACAAGTTATTCAAATTGAATCAAGTGCATTCT
TCCACGCTACAAGCAGTGATCTGAAATCTAGCCAACGTATAATTAGTTTTTTTTTTTTTTTGCTCTGTTA
CTTAAGGCTTTTATATCAACGATGTTACCTCGTTTTAGTTCTAAGTTTCGTGATAAGTTTTGACTTACAT
GCAACATGTAGCTTTTAGAAAAGATTTTTGTTTTTCATGTTTTTTTTTATTACAATTTCATTTTTAAAAA
AAAAAAAAAAAAAGAATAAAAAAAAAAAAAAAAAAAAAAAAAAAAAAAAAAAAAAAAAAAAAAAAAAAAA
AAAAAAAAAAAAAAAAAAAAAAAAAAAAAAAAAAAAAAAAAAAAAAAAAAAAAAAAAAAGTACCGCGGCC
GCTCGAGTCTAGAGGGCCCGCGGTTCGAAGGTAAGCCTATCCCTAACCCTCTCCTCGGTCTCGATTCTAC
GCGTACCGGTCATCATCACCATCACCATTGAGTTTATCTGACTAAATCTTAGTTTGTATTGTCATGTTTT
AATACAATATGTTATGTTTAAATATGTTTTTAATAAATTTTATAAAATAATTTCAACTTTTATTGTAACA
ACATTGTCCATTTACACACTCCTTTCAAGCGCGTGGGATCGATGCTCACTCAAAGGCGGTAATACGGTTA
TCCACAGAATCAGGGGATAACGCAGGAAAGAACATGTGAGCAAAAGGCCAGCAAAAGGCCAGGAACCGTA
AAAAGGCCGCGTTGCTGGCGTTTTTCCATAGGCTCCGCCCCCCTGACGAGCATCACAAAAATCGACGCTC
AAGTCAGAGGTGGCGAAACCCGACAGGACTATAAAGATACCAGGCGTTTCCCCCTGGAAGCTCCCTCGTG
CGCTCTCCTGTTCCGACCCTGCCGCTTACCGGATACCTGTCCGCCTTTCTCCCTTCGGGAAGCGTGGCGC
TTTCTCATAGCTCACGCTGTAGGTATCTCAGTTCGGTGTAGGTCGTTCGCTCCAAGCTGGGCTGTGTGCA
CGAACCCCCCGTTCAGCCCGACCGCTGCGCCTTATCCGGTAACTATCGTCTTGAGTCCAACCCGGTAAGA
CACGACTTATCGCCACTGGCAGCAGCCACTGGTAACAGGATTAGCAGAGCGAGGTATGTAGGCGGTGCTA
CAGAGTTCTTGAAGTGGTGGCCTAACTACGGCTACACTAGAAGAACAGTATTTGGTATCTGCGCTCTGCT
GAAGCCAGTTACCTTCGGAAAAAGAGTTGGTAGCTCTTGATCCGGCAAACAAACCACCGCTGGTAGCGGT
GGTTTTTTTGTTTGCAAGCAGCAGATTACGCGCAGAAAAAAAGGATCTCAAGAAGATCCTTTGATCTTTT
CTACGGGGTCTGACGCTCAGTGGAACGAAAACTCACGTTAAGGGATTTTGGTCATGATGATAAACAATGT
ATGGTGCTAATGTTGCTTCAACAACAATTCTGTTGAACTGTGTTTTCATGTTTGCCAACAAGCACCTTTA
TACTCGGTGGCCTCCCCACCACCAACTTTTTTGCACTGCAAAAAAACACGCTTTTGCACGCGGGCCCATA
CATAGTACAAACTCTACGTTTCGTAGACTATTTTACATAAATAGTCTACACCGTTGTATACGCTCCAAAT
ACACTACCACACATTGAACCTTTTTGCAGTGCAAAAAAGTACGTGTCGGCAGTCACGTAGGCCGGCCTTA
TCGGGTCGCGTCCTGTCACGTACGAATCACATTATCGGACCGGACGAGTGTTGTCTTATCGTGACAGGAC
GCCAGCTTCCTGTGTTGCTAACCGCAGCCGGACGCAACTCCTTATCGGAACAGGACGCGCCTCCATATCA
GCCGCGCGTTATCTCATGCGCGTGACCGGACACGAGGCGCCCGTCCCGCTTATCGCGCCTATAAATACAG
CCCGCAACGATCTGGTAAACACAGTTGAACAGCATCTGTTCGAATTAATTCGGGATCTGCCGGGCTGCAG
CACGTGTTGACAATTAATCATCGGCATAGTATATCGGCATAGTATAATACGACTCACTATAGGAGGGCCA
CCATGGCCAAGTTGACCAGTGCCGTTCCGGTGCTCACCGCGCGCGACGTCGCCGGAGCGGTCGAGTTCTG
GACCGACCGGCTCGGGTTCTCCCGGGACTTCGTGGAGGACGACTTCGCCGGTGTGGTCCGGGACGACGTG
ACCCTGTTCATCAGCGCGGTCCAGGACCAGGTGGTGCCGGACAACACCCTGGCCTGGGTGTGGGTGCGCG
GCCTGGACGAGCTGTACGCCGAGTGGTCGGAGGTCGTGTCCACGAACTTCCGGGACGCCTCCGGGCCGGC
CATGACCGAGATCGGCGAGCAGCCGTGGGGGCGGGAGTTCGCCCTGCGCGACCCGGCCGGCAACTGCGTG
CACTTCGTGGCCGAGGAGCAGGACTGACCGACGCCGACCAACACCGCCGGTCCGACGCGGCCCGACGGGT
CCGAGGGGGGTCGACCTCGAAACTTGTTTATTGCAGCTTATAATGGTTACAAATAAAGCAATAGCATCAC
AAATTTCACAAATAAAGCATTTTTTTCACTGCATTCTAGTTGTGGTTTGTCCAAACTCATCAATGTATCT
TATCATGTCTGGAT
