>Addgene plasmid #50560 | pIZ-Flag6His-Siwi | addgene partial sequence | sequence record 78162 | EBV-rev 5'-GTGGTTTGTCCAAACTCATC-3'
ACAATGTATGGTGCTAATGTTGCTTCAACAACAATTCTGTTGAACTGTGTTTTCATGTTTGCCAACAAGC
ACCTTTATACTCGGTGGCCTCCCCACCACCAACTTTTTTGCACTGCAAAAAAACACGCTTTTGCACGCGG
GCCCATACATAGTACAAACTCTACGTTTCGTAGACTATTTTACATAAATAGTCTACACCGTTGTATACGC
TCCAAATACACTACCACACATTGAACCTTTTTGCAGTGCAAAAAAGTACGTGTCGGCAGTCACGTAGGCC
GGCCTTATCGGGTCGCGTCCTGTCACGTACGAATCACATTATCGGACCGGACGAGTGTTGTCTTATCGTG
ACAGGACGCCAGCTTCCTGTGTTGCTAACCGCAGCCGGACGCAACTCCTTATCGGAACAGGACGCGCCTC
CATATCAGCCGCGCGTTATCTCATGCGCGTGACCGGACACGAGGCGCCCGTCCCGCTTATCGCGCCTATA
AATACAGCCCGCAACGATCTGGTAAACACAGTTGAACAGCATCTGTTCGAATTTAAAGCTTGGTACCGAG
CTCGGATCCATGGATTACAAGGATGACGACGATAAGCATCATCATCATCATCATATGTC
