>Addgene plasmid #50560 | pIZ-Flag6His-Siwi | addgene partial sequence | sequence record 80355 | pBR322ori-F 5'-GGGAAACGCCTGGTATCTTT-3'
GACTTGAGCGTCGATTTTTGTGATGCTCGTCAGGGGGGCGGAGCCTATGGAAAAACGCCAGCAACGCGGC
CTTTTTACGGTTCCTGGCCTTTTGCTGGCCTTTTGCTCACATGTTCTTTCCTGCGTTATCCCCTGATTCT
GTGGATAACCGTATTACCGCCTTTGAGTGAGCATCGATCCCACGCGCTTGAAAGGAGTGTGTAAATGGAC
AATGTTGTTACAATAAAAGTTGAAATTATTTTATAAAATTTATTAAAAACATATTTAAACATAACATATT
GTATTAAAACATGACAATACAAACTAAGATTTAGTCAGATAAACTCAATGGTGATGGTGATGATGACCGG
TACGCGTAGAATCGAGACCGAGGAGAGGGTTAGGGATAGGCTTACCTTCGAACCGCGGGCCCTCTAGACT
CGAGCGGCCGCGGAAC
