>Addgene plasmid #50560 | pIZ-Flag6His-Siwi | addgene partial sequence | sequence record 82048 | siwi-R 5'-TCAAAGAGATATCCTCCGAG-3'
GCCTTTCGGACTCCAGTGCTGTCTTCTTCTGGAGAAATATCGACGTGATATTGATACAGGCCCCATTTGG
GAGTTGTTTCAACAGTAAAATAGTTGGCAAGCAGATCCAGGGGAGTACCCGAAGTACCTTTCTTAGATGT
TACAGCTTCTGGACGTGTGCGCAAGATGGAAATAGTTTCAGGAAGGACTCTTCCACCCCCTCGTCGAGAG
CCACGGCCAACTACGGATGATGCATCACCACCTCCAGATGAATGGGGTCCCAGTTCTAATTTTTGCATGC
GTTGTTGCACATCGATATCTCCTGGATGTTCATGTGTAGTGGGAGTAACACGGTGTGAGGCGCGACCCGC
TTGTGCTGTTGGTGTCGGGACACCAGCTCTTACTGGAGGAACACTGGATTGTGGTCCCCAGCCAGATGGA
GGTTGAGGTCTAGGACCAGGTGGCATAGATTGTTGTGATGGGCCTGCTTGTTCCCCTGGACGTCGTGGTG
CTGGTCCGCCTCCATCACCACCACGACCAGCGCGTCCTCGAGCTCGTCCTCTACCTCTCGGTTCTGACAT
ATGATGATGATGATGATGCTTATCGTCGTCATCCTTGTAATCCATGGATCCGAGCTCGGTACCAAGCTTT
AAATTCGAACAGATGCTGTTCAACTGTGTTTACCAGATCGTTGCGGGCTGTATTTATAGGCGCGATAAGC
GGGACGGGCGCCTCGTGTCCGGTCACGCGCATGAGATAACGCGCGGCTGATATGGAGGCGCGTCCTGTTC
CGATAAGGAGTT
